>Addgene plasmid #201556 | pDBEcR/Bla | addgene full sequence | sequence record 400918 | Addgene NGS Result
CAGTTGAAGTCGGAAGTTTACATACACTTAAGTTGGAGTCATTAAAACTCGTTTTTCAACTACTCCACAA
ATTTCTTGTTAACAAACAATAGTTTTGGCAAGTCAGTTAGGACATCTACTTTGTGCATGACACAAGTCAT
TTTTCCAACAATTGTTTACAGACAGATTATTTCACTTATAATTCACTGTATCACAATTCCAGTGGGTCAG
AAGTTTACATACACTAAGTTCGACTCCTCTGCAGAATGCGGCGATGTTTCGGTAAGGGGTCCGCTATCTA
GTAGGCCCAGCTGGTTCTTTCCGCCTCAGAAGCCATAGAGCCCACCGCATCCCCAGCATGCCTGCTATTG
TCTTCCCAATCCTCCCCCTTGCTGTCCTGCCCCACCCCACCCCCCAGAATAGAATGACACCTACTCAGAC
AATGCGATGCAATTTCCTCATTTTATTAGGAAAGGACAGTGGGAGTGGCACCTTCCAGGGTCAAGGAAGG
CACGGGGGAGGGGCAAACAACAGATGGCTGGCAACTAGAAGGCACAGTCGAGGCTGATCAGCGAGCTCTA
GAGAATTGATCCCCAAGCTTCGGCCACGAAGTGCTTAGCCCTCCCACACATAACCAGAGGGCAGCAATTC
ACGAATCCCAACTGCCGTCGGCTGTCCATCACTGTCCTTCACTATGGCTTTGATCCCAGGATGCAGATCG
AGAAGCACCTGTCGGCACCGTCCGCAGGGGCTCAAGATGCCCCTGTTCTCATTTCCGATCGCGACGATAC
AAGTCAGGTTGCCAGCTGCCGCAGCAGCAGCAGTGCCCAGCACCACGAGTTCTGCACAAGGTCCCCCAGT
AAAATGATATACATTGACACCAGTGAAGATGCGGCCGTCGCTAGAGAGAGCTGCGCTGGCGACGCTGTAG
TCTTCAGAGATGGGGATGCTGTTGATTGTAGCCGTTGCTCTTTCAATGAGGGTGGATTCTTCTTGAGACA
AAGGCTTGGCCATCGATGGGCCAGGATTCTCCTCGACGTCACCGCATGTTAGCAGACTTCCTCTGCCCTC
TCCACTACCAGACTTGCTAGTGGATCCGTTCAAGTCTTCTTCTGAGATTAATTTTTGTTCACCGTTCAAG
TCTTCCTCGGAGATTAGCTTTTGTTCACCGTTCAAATCTTCTTCAGAAATCAACTTTTGTTCACCACTTG
CGGCAGAACCGGATCCCAGCACCACGGGGTTGGTGGGGGGCAGCACGGTGGGGTGGGTGGTGGCCACCTC
GGCCACGTCCCAGATCTCCTCCAGGAAGGGGGGCAGCTTGCGGTTCTTCAGCTTCAGGCTGATGCACATG
TTGCTGTTCTGGGTGCCCAGGGTGCGCAGCTCGGTCAGCACGCTCAGGATGCGGCCGTAGATCACGGCGC
AGCGGCTGCTGGCGCTGTTCTGGTTGATGATGTAGATGCGCAGGGTGTTCAGGTAGTAGCGCTGGATCTC
CTCCACCAGGCTGGGCTGCTCCAGGCCGGGGCGGTCGCTGAAGATCACGATGGCGGTCAGCAGGGCGAAG
TGCACGTTGTCCATGCCCATCGCGAACATGCAGCGGCAGAAGTGCAGCAGGTCCTCGATCACGTAGGCCA
TGCCGCCCTGGCGGTAGTTGTCGCGGGTGTAGGCCTTGTTGTTGGCGAACAGCACGCTGTCGCTGGCGGC
GTCGTAGCGGCGGGCCACGCGCAGCATCATCACCTCGCTGCTGCTGGCCTTCAGCAGGGTGATCTGGTCG
CTCTGGCTGATCTTGCTGAAGCCGGGCAGGCCCTTGGCGAACTCCACGATCAGCTGCACGGTCAGGATGG
TCATCTCGGTGATCTGGCGGAAGGGCAGGTCGCTCTCCTCGTCCTCCTCGTCGCTCTGCCAGGTCTGGGT
CACGCGCTTCAGGTCCTCGTCGCTGGGCTGCTCGTAGCCCTCCTGGTACCACACCAGGCGGGCGATCAGG
CTCTTCTGGTTGGCGCTCAGGGGGGGGATGTTCTTCTGGCGGTTCTGCTCCATCAGCTTCTCGCTCAGGT
AGCGGGGCACCACCTCGTGGATGCGGGCGGCCTCGGGGGGGGGGGGGTCGCACTGCATGATGGGGGGCAT
GTGGTCCTCCACGGTGGTGGTGCTCACGGGCAGCAGGATGCCCTTGTCCTTCTTCTGGCGCTGGCGGTCC
TTGTTCTTGCTGGGCTCCTGTATGACGCATTCCGGCCGCATACCCACGGCCAGGCACTTTTTCAGGCGGC
ACTCCTGACACTTTCGCCTCATGTACATGTCCATTTCGCAGGCGCGCCCGAACTTGCAGCAGTAGACGGC
GCTCTTCGTAACGCTGCGTCGAAAGAACACCTTGCAGGATCCACAGGTGAGGGCGTTGTAGTGGTAGCCG
GAGGCCCTGTCGCCGCAAACCAGGCACAGCTCCTCTTGCACCCGTGGCGCAGGTCCCTTCTTGCTCTTCT
TCGCATCGCAGCTTTCGTTCGCCGAGTATCCGTTCAAGCTGCTCGAAGGCGAGAGATCATCGCGACCTGA
AGATATAGAATTTGATATTCTTCTAGAGGTACCTAGAAGCTTCCCACCGTACTCGTCAATTCCAAGGGCA
TCGGTAAACATCTGCTCAAACTCGAAGTCGGCCATATCCAGAGCGCCGTAGGGGGCGGAGTCGTGGGGGG
TAAATCCCGGACCTGGGGAATCCCCGTCCCCCAACATGTCCAGATCGAAATCGTCTAGCGCGTCGGCATG
CGCCATCGCCACGTCCTCGCCGTCTAAGTGGAGTTCGTCCCCCAGGCTGACATCGGTCGGGGGGGCCATG
GTGGCCTCAGAGGCCAGCTTGGGGTAGTTTTCACGACACCTTAAATGGAAGAAAAAAACTTTGAACCACT
GTCTGAGGCTTGAGAATGAACCAAGATCCAAACTCAAAAAGGGCAAATTCCAAGGAGAATTACATCAAGT
GCCAAGCTGGCCTAACTTCAGTCTCCACCCACTCAGTATGGGGAAACTCCATCGCATAAAACCCCTCCCC
CCAACCTAAAGACGACGTACTCCAAAAGCTCGAGAACTAATCGAGGTGCCTGGACGGCGCCCGGTACTCC
GTGGAGTCACATGAAGCGACGGCTGAGGACGGAAAGGCCCTTTTCCTTTGTGTGGGTGACTCACCCGCCC
GCTCTCCCGAGCGCCGCGTCCTCCATTTTGAGCTCCCTGCAGCAGGGCCGGGAAGCGGCCATCTTTCCGC
TCACGCAACTGGTGCCGACCGGGCCAGCCTTGCCGCCCAGGGCGGGGCGATACACGGCGGCGCGAGGCCA
GGCACCAGAGCAGGCCGGCCAGCTTGAGACTACCCCCGTCCGATTCTCGGTGGCCGCGCTCGCAGGCCCC
GCCTCGCCGAACATGTGCGCTGGGACGCACGGGCCCCGTCGCCGCCCGCGGCCCCAAAAACCGAAATACC
AGTGTGCAGATCTTGGCCCGCATTTACAAGACTATCTTGCCAGAAAAAAAGCGTCGCAGCAGGTCATCAA
AAATTTTAAATGGCTAGAGACTTATCGAAAGCAGCGAGACAGGCGCGAAGGTGCCACCAGATTCGCACGC
GGCGGCCCCAGCGCCCAAGCCAGGCCTCAACTCAAGCACGAGGCGAAGGGGCTCCTTAAGCGCAAGGCCT
CGAACTCTCCCACCCACTTCCAACCCGAAGCTCGGGATCAAGAATCACGTACTGCAGCCAGGGGCGTGGA
AGTAATTCAAGGCACGCAAGGGCCATAACCCGTAAAGAGGCCAGGCCCGCGGGAACCACACACGGCACTT
ACCTGTGTTCTGGCGGCAAACCCGTTGCGAAAAAGAACGTTCACGGCGACTACTGCACTTATATACGGTT
CTCCCCCACCCTCGGGAAAAAGGCGGAGCCAGTACACGACATCACTTTCCCAGTTTACCCCGCGCCACCT
TCTCTAGGCACCGGTTCAATTGCCGACCCCTCCCCCCAACTTCTCGGGGACTGTGGGCGATGTGCGCTCT
GCCCACTGACGGGCACCGGAGCCTCTAGGGTCGACCGAATTCACTCCTCAGGTGCAGGCTGCCTATCAGA
AGGTGGTGGCTGGTGTGGCCAATGCCCTGGCTCACAAATACCACTGAGATCTTTTTCCCTCTGCCAAAAA
TTATGGGGACATCATGAAGCCCCTTGAGCATCTGACTTCTGGCTAATAAAGGAAATTTATTTTCATTGCA
ATAGTGTGTTGGAATTTTTTGTGTCTCTCACTCGGAAGGACATATGGGAGGGCAAATCATTTAAAACATC
AGAATGAGTATTTGGTTTAGAGTTTGGCAACATATGCCATATGCTGGCTGCCATGAACTAGCTACTCGGG
ACCCCTTACCGAAACATCGCCGCATTCTGCAGAGGAGTCGAGTGTATGTAAACTTCTGACCCACTGGGAA
TGTGATGAAAGAAATAAAAGCTGAAATGAATCATTCTCTCTACTATTATTCTGATATTTCACATTCTTAA
AATAAAGTGGTGATCCTAACTGACCTAAGACAGGGAATTTTTACTAGGATTAAATGTCAGGAATTGTGAA
AAAGTGAGTTTAAATGTATTTGGCTAAGGTGTATGTAAACTTCCGACTTCAACTGTATAGGGATCCGCTT
CCTCGCTCACTGACTCGCTGCGCTCGGTCGTTCGGCTGCGGCGAGCGGTATCAGCTCACTCAAAGGCGGT
AATACGGTTATCCACAGAATCAGGGGATAACGCAGGAAAGAACATGTGAGCAAAAGGCCAGCAAAAGGCC
AGGAACCGTAAAAAGGCCGCGTTGCTGGCGTTTTTCCATAGGCTCCGCCCCCCTGACGAGCATCACAAAA
ATCGACGCTCAAGTCAGAGGTGGCGAAACCCGACAGGACTATAAAGATACCAGGCGTTTCCCCCTGGAAG
CTCCCTCGTGCGCTCTCCTGTTCCGACCCTGCCGCTTACCGGATACCTGTCCGCCTTTCTCCCTTCGGGA
AGCGTGGCGCTTTCTCATAGCTCACGCTGTAGGTATCTCAGTTCGGTGTAGGTCGTTCGCTCCAAGCTGG
GCTGTGTGCACGAACCCCCCGTTCAGCCCGACCGCTGCGCCTTATCCGGTAACTATCGTCTTGAGTCCAA
CCCGGTAAGACACGACTTATCGCCACTGGCAGCAGCCACTGGTAACAGGATTAGCAGAGCGAGGTATGTA
GGCGGTGCTACAGAGTTCTTGAAGTGGTGGCCTAACTACGGCTACACTAGAAGAACAGTATTTGGTATCT
GCGCTCTGCTGAAGCCAGTTACCTTCGGAAAAAGAGTTGGTAGCTCTTGATCCGGCAAACAAACCACCGC
TGGTAGCGGTGGTTTTTTTGTTTGCAAGCAGCAGATTACGCGCAGAAAAAAAGGATCTCAAGAAGATCCT
TTGATCTTTTCTACGGGGTCTGACGCTCAGTGGAACGAAAACTCACGTTAAGGGATTTTGGTCATGAGAT
TATCAAAAAGGATCTTCACCTAGATCCTTTTAAATTAAAAATGAAGTTTTAAATCAATCTAAAGTATATA
TGAGTAAACTTGGTCTGACAGTTACCAATGCTTAATCAGTGAGGCACCTATCTCAGCGATCTGTCTATTT
CGTTCATCCATAGTTGCCTGACTCCCCGTCGTGTAGATAACTACGATACGGGAGGGCTTACCATCTGGCC
CCAGTGCTGCAATGATACCGCGAGACCCACGCTCACCGGCTCCAGATTTATCAGCAATAAACCAGCCAGC
CGGAAGGGCCGAGCGCAGAAGTGGTCCTGCAACTTTATCCGCCTCCATCCAGTCTATTAATTGTTGCCGG
GAAGCTAGAGTAAGTAGTTCGCCAGTTAATAGTTTGCGCAACGTTGTTGCCATTGCTACAGGCATCGTGG
TGTCACGCTCGTCGTTTGGTATGGCTTCATTCAGCTCCGGTTCCCAACGATCAAGGCGAGTTACATGATC
CCCCATGTTGTGCAAAAAAGCGGTTAGCTCCTTCGGTCCTCCGATCGTTGTCAGAAGTAAGTTGGCCGCA
GTGTTATCACTCATGGTTATGGCAGCACTGCATAATTCTCTTACTGTCATGCCATCCGTAAGATGCTTTT
CTGTGACTGGTGAGTACTCAACCAAGTCATTCTGAGAATAGTGTATGCGGCGACCGAGTTGCTCTTGCCC
GGCGTCAATACGGGATAATACCGCGCCACATAGCAGAACTTTAAAAGTGCTCATCATTGGAAAACGTTCT
TCGGGGCGAAAACTCTCAAGGATCTTACCGCTGTTGAGATCCAGTTCGATGTAACCCACTCGTGCACCCA
ACTGATCTTCAGCATCTTTTACTTTCACCAGCGTTTCTGGGTGAGCAAAAACAGGAAGGCAAAATGCCGC
AAAAAAGGGAATAAGGGCGACACGGAAATGTTGAATACTCATACTCTTCCTTTTTCAATATTATTGAAGC
ATTTATCAGGGTTATTGTCTCATGAGCGGATACATATTTGAATGTATTTAGAAAAATAAACAAATAGGGG
TTCCGCGCACATTTCCCCGAAAAGTGCCACCTGATGCGGTGTGAAATACCGCACAGATGCGTAAGGAGAA
AATACCGCATCAGGAAATTGTAAGCGTTAATATTTTGTTAAAATTGGATCCCTATA
Features (pLannotate 1.2.2; 14 found; start..end, strand, type, name):
    288..309     -  promoter       SV40 promoter (fragment): SV40 enhancer and early promoter
    313..537     -  polyA_signal   bGH poly(A) signal: bovine growth hormone polyadenylation signal
    595..993     -  CDS            BSD: blasticidin S deaminase; Aspergillus terreus BSD; confers resistance to blasticidin
   1075..1185    -  CDS            13xMyc (fragment): 13 tandem Myc epitope tags
   1258..2529    -  CDS            EcR (fragment): ECR_HELVI - Also known as NR1H1. Experimental evidence at protein level: Swiss-Prot protein existence level 1. Receptor for ecdysone. Binds to ecdysone response elements (ECRES) (By similarity). From Heliothis virescens (Tobacco budworm moth).
   2563..2796    -  CDS            VP16 AD: transcriptional activation domain of herpes simplex virus protein VP16 (Triezenberg et al., 1988; Cousens et al., 1989); UL48
   2831..4012    -  promoter       EF-1α promoter: strong constitutive promoter for human elongation factor EF-1α
   4027..4104    +  CDS            HBB (fragment): HBB_PONPY - Experimental evidence at transcript level: Swiss-Prot protein existence level 2. Involved in oxygen transport from the lung to the various peripheral tissues. From Pongo pygmaeus (Bornean orangutan).
   4175..4230    +  polyA_signal   β-globin poly(A) signal: rabbit β-globin polyadenylation signal (Gil and Proudfoot, 1987)
   4793..5381    -  rep_origin     ori: high-copy-number ColE1/pMB1/pBR322/pUC origin of replication
   5552..6412    -  CDS            AmpR: β-lactamase; bla; confers resistance to ampicillin, carbenicillin, and related antibiotics
   6413..6517    -  promoter       AmpR promoter: bla
   6544..6594    +  misc_feature   bom (fragment): basis of mobility region from pBR322
   6595..6625    -  rep_origin     M13 ori (fragment): M13 bacteriophage origin of replication; arrow indicates direction of (+) strand synthesis
