[The description below was written by a language model from this plasmid's Addgene catalogue record and pLannotate feature annotations shown in this document.]
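Description:
pDBEcR/Bla is a 6.6 kb Sleeping Beauty transposon plasmid for stable expression of an ecdysone-responsive transactivator in mammalian cells. It is built on the pSB-EF1-NcoI-3xmyc-T2A/Bla backbone and is maintained in E. coli as a high-copy plasmid through a ColE1/pUC-type origin, with ampicillin selection from the β-lactamase gene and its native promoter.

The payload is a single transcription unit driven by the strong constitutive human EF-1α promoter. It encodes DBEcR, described in the record as a hybrid Drosophila/Bombyx ecdysone receptor. The feature table detects a herpes simplex VP16 activation domain at the N-terminal end, followed by an ecdysone receptor segment; the annotation tool matched this segment by homology to a moth EcR. Together these indicate a ligand-controlled transcriptional activator. A Myc epitope array follows at the C terminus. It is annotated as a fragment of a longer Myc repeat, consistent with the 3xmyc tag in the catalogue entry, and allows detection of the protein. Downstream in the same orientation is the blasticidin S deaminase gene. The backbone name implies it is linked through a T2A self-cleaving peptide, although T2A is not annotated, so receptor and resistance marker would come from one mRNA ending at the bGH polyadenylation signal. A β-globin fragment and rabbit β-globin poly(A) signal lie upstream of the promoter.

The Sleeping Beauty inverted terminal repeats named in the catalogue purpose are not called in the feature table. With SB transposase supplied, they would mediate genomic integration of the cassette, and blasticidin would select the integrants. The associated publication concerns a dual gene ON-OFF toggle built on two promoter–degron pairs, where this plasmid presumably supplies the receptor for an ecdysone-inducible promoter.
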