Addgene plasmid #201556: pDBEcR/Bla
Purpose: Plasmid with SB ITRs for expressing DBEcR (3xmyc-tagged) under EF1α promoter; blasticidin resistance.
Depositing lab: Randy Poon. Depositing organization: Hong Kong University of Science and Technology. Publication: A robust dual gene ON-OFF toggle directed by two independent promoter-degron pairs. Yeung TK, Kim S, Ma HT, Poon RYC. J Cell Sci. 2023 Apr 15;136(8):jcs260754. doi: 10.1242/jcs.260754. Epub 2023 Apr 19. PubMed 36995025.
Backbone
  Vector backbone: pSB-EF1-NcoI- 3xmyc-T2A/Bla
  Total vector size (bp): 6636
  Vector type: Mammalian Expression, Unspecified ; sleeping beauty transposon
  Selectable markers: Blasticidin
Growth in bacteria
  Bacterial resistance: Ampicillin, 100 μg/mL
  Growth temperature: 37°C
  Growth strain: DH5alpha
  Copy number: High Copy
Gene/Insert
  Gene/Insert name: DBEcR
  Species: a hybrid Drosophila/Bombyx ecdysone receptor
  Promoter: EF1a
  Tag / fusion protein: Myc (C terminal on insert)
  Cloning method: Unknown
  Sequencing primers: 5′ 5'-AAGCTGGCCTCTGAGGCCAC-3'; 3′ 5'-TTCACCACTTGCGGCAGAACC-3'
Terms and licenses: Academic/Nonprofit Terms; Industry Terms: Not Available to Industry
How to cite: pDBEcR/Bla was a gift from Randy Poon (Addgene plasmid # 201556 ; http://n2t.net/addgene:201556 ; RRID:Addgene_201556)
